Addgene plasmid #194293: mKate2-DrCav1 in pT3TS-Dest
Purpose: In vitro transcription of mKate2 tagged zebrafish caveolin1 from the T3 promoter. The red fluorescent tag is at the N-terminus. Parton lab clone KZW
Depositing lab: Rob Parton. Depositing organization: University of Queensland, Institute for Molecular Bioscience. Publication: Caveolae sense oxidative stress through membrane lipid peroxidation and cytosolic release of CAVIN1 to regulate NRF2. Wu Y, Lim YW, Stroud DA, Martel N, Hall TE, Lo HP, Ferguson C, Ryan MT, McMahon KA, Parton RG. Dev Cell. 2023 Mar 13;58(5):376-397.e4. doi: 10.1016/j.devcel.2023.02.004. Epub 2023 Feb 28. PubMed 36858041.
Backbone
  Vector backbone: pT3TS-Dest_R1-R3 (Addgene 140878)
  Vector type: In vitro transcription of mRNA
Growth in bacteria
  Bacterial resistance: Ampicillin, 100 μg/mL
  Growth temperature: 37°C
  Growth strain: DH5alpha
  Copy number: High Copy
Gene/Insert
  Gene/Insert name: caveolin
  Species: X. laevis (frog)
  Entrez Gene: cav1.S (a.k.a. XELAEV_18021073mg, Cav-1, bscl3, cav1-a, cav1-b, cav1.L, cav1b, caveolin-1, cgl3, vip21)
Terms and licenses: Academic/Nonprofit Terms; Industry Terms: Not Available to Industry
Depositor comments: Please visit https://www.biorxiv.org/content/10.1101/2021.06.09.447684v2 for bioRxiv preprint.
How to cite: mKate2-DrCav1 in pT3TS-Dest was a gift from Rob Parton (Addgene plasmid # 194293 ; http://n2t.net/addgene:194293 ; RRID:Addgene_194293)
