[The description below was written by a language model from this plasmid's Addgene catalogue record and pLannotate feature annotations shown in this document.]
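Description:
mKate2-DrCav1 in pT3TS-Dest is a 4,459-nt plasmid for in vitro transcription of mRNA, built by multisite Gateway recombination into the pT3TS-Dest_R1-R3 destination backbone. It is maintained in E. coli as a high-copy plasmid through a ColE1/pUC-type origin and selected with ampicillin via the β-lactamase gene and its own promoter. An f1 phage origin is also present, along with residual cloning-vector elements (lacZα and lacI fragments, CAP binding site, lac promoter and operator) that play no evident role in the construct's use.

The transcription unit begins with a bacteriophage T3 promoter, followed by the Xenopus laevis β-globin 5'-UTR, which acts as a translational enhancer. Next come an attB1 site, the coding sequence for the monomeric red fluorescent protein mKate2, an attB2 site, a caveolin-1 coding sequence, an attB3 site and the Xenopus β-globin 3'-UTR. The attB sites are the scars left by the Gateway reaction that joined the two entry modules, and their arrangement places mKate2 at the N-terminus of caveolin-1, as the record states. The globin UTRs flanking the fusion are the kind generally used to improve the stability and translation of synthetic mRNA. A T7 promoter lies downstream in the opposite orientation.

The name and stated purpose identify the insert as zebrafish caveolin-1, whereas the catalogue's species and gene fields list X. laevis cav1.S; the automated annotation recognises it only as a CAV1 homologue, so this inconsistency is not resolved by the record. The plasmid serves as a template for producing mRNA encoding red-tagged caveolin-1, although the record does not state the downstream use of that mRNA.
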