Features (pLannotate 1.2.2; 18 found; start..end, strand, type, name):
      1..19      +  promoter       T3 promoter: promoter for bacteriophage T3 RNA polymerase
     44..86      +  5'UTR          Xenopus globin 5'-UTR: translational enhancer from the 5'-UTR of the major beta-globin gene of Xenopus laevis
     94..114     +  protein_bind   attB1: mutant version of attB; core recombination site for the Gateway® BP reaction BP Clonase™
    124..819     +  CDS            mKate2: mKate2 is a basic (constitutively fluorescent) red fluorescent protein published in 2009, derived from Entacmaea quadricolor. It is reported to be a rapidly-maturing monomer with moderate acid sensitivity.
    821..845     -  protein_bind   attB2: mutant version of attB; recombination site for the Gateway® BP reaction BP Clonase™
    901..1380    +  CDS            CAV1 (fragment): CAV1_CHLAE - Experimental evidence at protein level: Swiss-Prot protein existence level 1. May act as a scaffolding protein within caveolar membranes. Forms a stable heterooligomeric complex with CAV2 that targets to lipid rafts and drives caveolae formation. Mediates the recruitment of CAVIN proteins (CAVIN1/2/3/4) to the caveolae (By similarity). Interacts directly with G-protein alpha subunits and can functionally regulate their activity (By similarity). Involved in the costimulatory signal essential for T-cell receptor (TCR)-mediated T-cell activation. Its binding to DPP4 induces T-cell pr
   1390..1410    -  protein_bind   attB3: mutant version of attB; core recombination site for the Gateway® BP reaction BP Clonase™
   1435..1560    +  3'UTR          Xenopus globin 3'-UTR: 3'-UTR of the major beta-globin gene of Xenopus laevis
   1648..1666    -  promoter       T7 promoter: promoter for bacteriophage T7 RNA polymerase
   1669..1826    +  CDS            lacZα (fragment): LacZα fragment of β-galactosidase; lacZ fragment
   1858..2286    -  rep_origin     f1 ori (sequence partly withheld): f1 bacteriophage origin of replication; arrow indicates direction of (+) strand synthesis
   2313..2417    +  promoter       AmpR promoter: bla
   2418..3278    +  CDS            AmpR: β-lactamase; bla; confers resistance to ampicillin, carbenicillin, and related antibiotics
   3449..4037    +  rep_origin     ori: high-copy-number ColE1/pMB1/pBR322/pUC origin of replication
   4220..4312    +  CDS            lacI (fragment): lac repressor; lacI; The lac repressor binds to the lac operator to inhibit transcription in E. coli. This inhibition can be relieved by adding lactose or isopropyl-β-D-thiogalactopyranoside (IPTG).
   4325..4346    +  protein_bind   CAP binding site: CAP binding activates transcription in the presence of cAMP. E. coli catabolite activator protein
   4361..4391    +  promoter       lac promoter: promoter for the E. coli lac operon
   4399..4415    +  protein_bind   lac operator: The lac repressor binds to the lac operator to inhibit transcription in E. coli. This inhibition can be relieved by adding lactose or isopropyl-β-D-thiogalactopyranoside (IPTG). lac repressor encoded by lacI
>Addgene plasmid #194293 | mKate2-DrCav1 in pT3TS-Dest | addgene full sequence | sequence record 384000 | Addgene NGS Result
AATTAACCCTCACTAAAGGGAACAAAAGCTGGAGCTAAGCTTGCTTGTTCTTTTTGCAGAAGCTCAGAAT
AAACGCTCAACTTTGGCAGATCTCAAGTTTGTACAAAAAAGCAGGCTGCCACCATGGTGAGCGAGCTGAT
TAAGGAGAACATGCACATGAAGCTGTACATGGAGGGCACCGTGAACAACCACCACTTCAAGTGCACATCC
GAGGGCGAAGGCAAGCCCTACGAGGGCACCCAGACCATGAGAATCAAGGCGGTCGAGGGCGGCCCTCTCC
CCTTCGCCTTCGACATCCTGGCTACCAGCTTCATGTACGGCAGCAAAACCTTCATCAACCACACCCAGGG
CATCCCCGACTTCTTTAAGCAGTCCTTCCCCGAGGGCTTCACATGGGAGAGAGTCACCACATACGAAGAC
GGGGGCGTGCTGACCGCTACCCAGGACACCAGCCTCCAGGACGGCTGCCTCATCTACAACGTCAAGATCA
GAGGGGTGAACTTCCCATCCAACGGCCCTGTGATGCAGAAGAAAACACTCGGCTGGGAGGCCTCCACCGA
GACCCTGTACCCCGCTGACGGCGGCCTGGAAGGCAGAGCCGACATGGCCCTGAAGCTCGTGGGCGGGGGC
CACCTGATCTGCAACTTGAAGACCACATACAGATCCAAGAAACCCGCTAAGAACCTCAAGATGCCCGGCG
TCTACTATGTGGACAGAAGACTGGAAAGAATCAAGGAGGCCGACAAAGAGACCTACGTCGAGCAGCACGA
GGTGGCTGTGGCCAGATACTGCGACCTCCCTAGCAAACTGGGGCACAGAGACCCAGCTTTCTTGTACAAA
GTGGTGACTAGCGGATACAAGGACGGGACACCTGAAGAGGAATACGCTCACTCGCCGTTTATCAGGAAAC
AGGGGAACATTTACAAACCAAACAATAAAGAAATGGATAACGACAGCATCAACGAAAAGACACTTCAGGA
TGTCCACACCAAGGAGATTGACCTGGTCAACCGAGACCCAAAGCATTTAAATGACGATGTGGTGAAGGTG
GACTTTGAGGACGTGATCGCCGAGCCTGCCGGCACCTACAGCTTCGACGGCGTGTGGAAGGCGAGCTTCA
CCACCTTCACAGTAACCAAATATTGGTGCTACAGGCTGCTGACAGCGCTGGTGGGCATCCCACTCGCCCT
GGTATGGGGCATCTTCTTCGCCATCCTCTCCTTCATCCACATCTGGGCCGTGGTGCCTTGCGTGAAGAGC
TACCTAATCGAGATCCACTGCATCAGTCGAGTTTACTCCATCTGTGTGCACACCTTCTGCGACCCACTCT
TTGAGGCCATGGGGAAATGCTTTAGTAACGTCCGGGTCACTGCTACTAAGGTGGTGTAACAACTTTATTA
TACATAGTTGCTCGAGCGGATCTGGTTACCACTAAACCAGCCTCAAGAACACCCGAATGGAGTCTCTAAG
CTACATAATACCAACTTACACTTTACAAAATGTTGTCCCCCAAAATGTAGCCATTCGTATCTGCTCCTAA
TAAAAAGAAAGTTTCTTCACATTCTAAAAAAAAAAAAAAAAAAAAAAAAAAAAACCCCCCCCCCCCCCCT
GCAGGGCCAAGTCGGCCTCTAGAGGTACCCAATTCGCCCTATAGTGAGTCGTATTACAATTCACTGGCCG
TCGTTTTACAACGTCGTGACTGGGAAAACCCTGGCGTTACCCAACTTAATCGCCTTGCAGCACATCCCCC
TTTCGCCAGCTGGCGTAATAGCGAAGAGGCCCGCACCGATCGCCCTTCCCAACAGTTGCGCAGCCTGAAT
GGCGAATGGCAAATTGTAAGCGTTAATATTTTGTTAAAATTCGCGTTAAATTTTTGTTAAATCAGCTCAT
TTTTTAACCAATAGGCCGAAATCGGCAAAATCCCTTATAAATCAAAAGAATAGACCGAGATAGGGT
[37 nt withheld, positions 1957-1993]
AAAGAACGTGGACTCCAACGTCAAAGG
[49 nt withheld, positions 2021-2069]
T
[91 nt withheld, positions 2071-2161]
G
[124 nt withheld, positions 2163-2286]
CAGGTGGCACTTTTCGGGGAAATGTGCGCGGAACCCCTATTTGTTTATTTTTCTAAATACATTCAAATAT
GTATCTGCTCATGAGACAATAACCCTGATAAATGCTTCAATAATATTGAAAAAGGAAGAGTATGAGTATT
CAACATTTCCGTGTCGCCCTTATTCCCTTTTTTGCGGCATTTTGCCTTCCTGTTTTTGCTCACCCAGAAA
CGCTGGTGAAAGTAAAAGATGCTGAAGATCAGTTGGGTGCACGAGTGGGTTACATCGAACTGGATCTCAA
CAGCGGTAAGATCCTTGAGAGTTTTCGCCCCGAAGAACGTTTTCCAATGATGAGCACTTTTAAAGTTCTG
CTATGTGGCGCGGTATTATCCCGTATTGACGCCGGGCAAGAGCAACTCGGTCGCCGCATACACTATTCTC
AGAATGACTTGGTTGAGTACTCACCAGTCACAGAAAAGCATCTTACGGATGGCATGACAGTAAGAGAATT
ATGCAGTGCTGCCATAACCATGAGTGATAACACTGCGGCCAACTTACTTCTGACAACGATCGGAGGACCG
AAGGAGCTAACCGCTTTTTTGCACAACATGGGGGATCATGTAACTCGCCTTGATCGTTGGGAACCGGAGC
TGAATGAAGCCATACCAAACGACGAGCGTGACACCACGATGCCTGTAGCAATGGCAACAACGTTGCGCAA
ACTATTAACTGGCGAACTACTTACTCTAGCTTCCCGGCAACAATTAATAGACTGGATGGAGGCGGATAAA
GTTGCAGGACCACTTCTGCGCTCGGCCCTTCCGGCTGGCTGGTTTATTGCTGATAAATCTGGAGCCGGTG
AGCGTGGGTCTCGCGGTATCATTGCAGCACTGGGGCCAGATGGTAAGCCCTCCCGTATCGTAGTTATCTA
CACGACGGGGAGTCAGGCAACTATGGATGAACGAAATAGACAGATCGCTGAGATAGGTGCCTCACTGATT
AAGCATTGGTAACTGTCAGACCAAGTTTACTCATATATACTTTAGATTGATTTAAAACTTCATTTTTAAT
TTAAAAGGATCTAGGTGAAGATCCTTTTTGATAATCTCATGACCAAAATCCCTTAACGTGAGTTTTCGTT
CCACTGAGCGTCAGACCCCGTAGAAAAGATCAAAGGATCTTCTTGAGATCCTTTTTTTCTGCGCGTAATC
TGCTGCTTGCAAACAAAAAAACCACCGCTACCAGCGGTGGTTTGTTTGCCGGATCAAGAGCTACCAACTC
TTTTTCCGAAGGTAACTGGCTTCAGCAGAGCGCAGATACCAAATACTGTTCTTCTAGTGTAGCCGTAGTT
AGGCCACCACTTCAAGAACTCTGTAGCACCGCCTACATACCTCGCTCTGCTAATCCTGTTACCAGTGGCT
GCTGCCAGTGGCGATAAGTCGTGTCTTACCGGGTTGGACTCAAGACGATAGTTACCGGATAAGGCGCAGC
GGTCGGGCTGAACGGGGGGTTCGTGCACACAGCCCAGCTTGGAGCGAACGACCTACACCGAACTGAGATA
CCTACAGCGTGAGCTATGAGAAAGCGCCACGCTTCCCGAAGGGAGAAAGGCGGACAGGTATCCGGTAAGC
GGCAGGGTCGGAACAGGAGAGCGCACGAGGGAGCTTCCAGGGGGAAACGCCTGGTATCTTTATAGTCCTG
TCGGGTTTCGCCACCTCTGACTTGAGCGTCGATTTTTGTGATGCTCGTCAGGGGGGCGGAGCCTATGGAA
AAACGCCAGCAACGCGGCCTTTTTACGGTTCCTGGCCTTTTGCTGGCCTTTTGCTCACATGTTCTTTCCT
GCGTTATCCCCTGATTCTGTGGATAACCGTATTACCGCCTTTGAGTGAGCTGATACCGCTCGCCGCAGCC
GAACGACCGAGCGCAGCGAGTCAGTGAGCGAGGAAGCGGAAGAGCGCCCAATACGCAAACCGCCTCTCCC
CGCGCGTTGGCCGATTCATTAATGCAGCTGGCACGACAGGTTTCCCGACTGGAAAGCGGGCAGTGAGCGC
AACGCAATTAATGTGAGTTAGCTCACTCATTAGGCACCCCAGGCTTTACACTTTATGCTTCCGGCTCGTA
TGTTGTGTGGAATTGTGAGCGGATAACAATTTCACACAGGAAACAGCTATGACCATGATTACGCCAAGCT
CGA
